Addgene plasmid #169992: pcDNA3.1 CARD8-TEV-GFP-FLAG S297A
Purpose: Mammalian purification construct for CARD8 with an autoprocessing-deficient mutation
Depositing lab: Daniel Bachovchin. Publication: Dipeptidyl peptidase 9 sets a threshold for CARD8 inflammasome formation by sequestering its active C-terminal fragment. Sharif H, Hollingsworth LR, Griswold AR, Hsiao JC, Wang Q, Bachovchin DA, Wu H. Immunity. 2021 Jul 13;54(7):1392-1404.e10. doi: 10.1016/j.immuni.2021.04.024. Epub 2021 May 20. PubMed 34019797.
Backbone
  Vector backbone: pcDNA3.1 LIC 6LD
  Vector type: Mammalian Expression
Growth in bacteria
  Bacterial resistance: Ampicillin, 100 μg/mL
  Growth temperature: 37°C
  Growth strain: DH5alpha
  Copy number: High Copy
Gene/Insert
  Gene/Insert name: CARD8
  Species: H. sapiens (human)
  Mutation: S297A
  Entrez Gene: CARD8 (a.k.a. CARDINAL, DACAR, DAKAR, NDPP, NDPP1, TUCAN)
  Promoter: CMV
  Tag / fusion protein: TEV-siriusGFP-FLAG (C terminal on insert)
  Cloning method: Ligation Independent Cloning
  Sequencing primers: 5′ CMV F; 3′ BGHR
Terms and licenses: Academic/Nonprofit Terms; Industry Terms: Not Available to Industry
How to cite: pcDNA3.1 CARD8-TEV-GFP-FLAG S297A was a gift from Daniel Bachovchin (Addgene plasmid # 169992 ; http://n2t.net/addgene:169992 ; RRID:Addgene_169992)
