[The description below was written by a language model from this plasmid's Addgene catalogue record and pLannotate feature annotations shown in this document.]
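Description:
pcDNA3.1 CARD8-TEV-GFP-FLAG S297A is a mammalian expression plasmid of about 7.8 kb, built by ligation-independent cloning in the pcDNA3.1 LIC 6LD backbone and intended for producing and purifying human CARD8 from mammalian cells. It is propagated in E. coli through a high-copy ColE1/pUC-type origin with ampicillin selection (β-lactamase under its own promoter), and it also carries an f1 phage origin. A separate cassette, in which the SV40 enhancer/early promoter drives the neomycin phosphotransferase gene followed by an SV40 polyadenylation signal, could support G418 selection of transfected mammalian cells. The annotation also picks up short lac, lacI, ble, bom and HIV-1 LTR fragments, which look like backbone remnants or short sequence matches rather than functional elements.

The expression unit consists of the CMV immediate-early enhancer and promoter, a T7 promoter, the CARD8 open reading frame, and a bovine growth hormone polyadenylation signal, with an SP6 promoter in reverse orientation downstream of the coding region. CARD8 is fused at its C terminus to a TEV protease recognition site, SiriusGFP (a robustly folding, photostable EGFP derivative) and a FLAG epitope. The TEV site and FLAG tag are listed in the catalogue entry but are not separately annotated in the feature table. This arrangement allows expression to be followed by fluorescence and the protein to be captured by FLAG affinity, with TEV cleavage available to remove the tags. The S297A substitution makes CARD8 deficient in autoprocessing, so the protein should remain an uncleaved full-length polypeptide. The associated work concerns how dipeptidyl peptidase 9 restrains CARD8 inflammasome formation by sequestering its active C-terminal fragment.
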