Features (pLannotate 1.2.2; 22 found; start..end, strand, type, name):
    226..555     +  promoter       SV40 promoter: SV40 enhancer and early promoter
    622..1413    +  CDS            neo: KKA2_KLEPN - Also known as kan, nptII. Experimental evidence at protein level: Swiss-Prot protein existence level 1. Resistance to kanamycin, neomycin, paromomycin, ribostamycin, butirosin and gentamicin B. From Klebsiella pneumoniae.
   1437..1595    +  CDS            ble (fragment): BLE_KLEPN - Experimental evidence at protein level: Swiss-Prot protein existence level 1. Binding protein with a strong affinity to the bleomycin family of antibiotics. Binds to CL990; an antimitotic-antibiotic compound. From Klebsiella pneumoniae.
   1590..1711    +  polyA_signal   SV40 poly(A) signal: SV40 polyadenylation signal
   1784..1800    -  protein_bind   lac operator: The lac repressor binds to the lac operator to inhibit transcription in E. coli. This inhibition can be relieved by adding lactose or isopropyl-β-D-thiogalactopyranoside (IPTG). lac repressor encoded by lacI
   1808..1838    -  promoter       lac promoter: promoter for the E. coli lac operon
   1853..1874    -  protein_bind   CAP binding site: CAP binding activates transcription in the presence of cAMP. E. coli catabolite activator protein
   1887..1979    -  CDS            lacI (fragment): lac repressor; lacI; The lac repressor binds to the lac operator to inhibit transcription in E. coli. This inhibition can be relieved by adding lactose or isopropyl-β-D-thiogalactopyranoside (IPTG).
   2162..2750    -  rep_origin     ori: high-copy-number ColE1/pMB1/pBR322/pUC origin of replication
   2921..3781    -  CDS            AmpR: β-lactamase; bla; confers resistance to ampicillin, carbenicillin, and related antibiotics
   3782..3886    -  promoter       AmpR promoter: bla
   3945..3997    -  misc_feature   bom (fragment): basis of mobility region from pBR322
   4152..4531    +  enhancer       CMV enhancer: human cytomegalovirus immediate early enhancer
   4532..4735    +  promoter       CMV promoter: human cytomegalovirus (CMV) immediate early promoter
   4731..4764    +  LTR            5' LTR (truncated) (fragment): truncated 5' long terminal repeat (LTR) from HIV-1
   4780..4798    +  promoter       T7 promoter: promoter for bacteriophage T7 RNA polymerase
   4852..6459    +  CDS            CARD8: CARD8_HUMAN - Also known as DACAR From Homo sapiens (Human).
   6517..7230    +  CDS            SiriusGFP: enhanced GFP (EGFP) derivative that exhibits robust folding and enhanced photostability (Zhong et al., 2019) mammalian codon-optimized
   7276..7294    -  promoter       SP6 promoter: promoter for bacteriophage SP6 RNA polymerase
   7320..7544    +  polyA_signal   bGH poly(A) signal: bovine growth hormone polyadenylation signal
   7548..7569    +  promoter       SV40 promoter (fragment): SV40 enhancer and early promoter
   7590..212     +  rep_origin     f1 ori (across the origin) (sequence partly withheld): f1 bacteriophage origin of replication; arrow indicates direction of (+) strand synthesis
>Addgene plasmid #169992 | pcDNA3.1 CARD8-TEV-GFP-FLAG S297A | addgene full sequence | sequence record 335591 | Addgene NGS Result
[49 nt withheld, positions 1-49]
CCTTTGACGTTGGAGTCCACGTTCTTT
[37 nt withheld, positions 77-113]
ACCCTATCTCGGTCTATTCTTTTGATTTATAAGGGATTTTGCCGATTTCGGCCTATTGGTTAAAAAATGA
GCTGATTTAACAAAAATTTAACGCGAATTAATTCTGTGGAATGTGTGTCAGTTAGGGTGTGGAAAGTCCC
CAGGCTCCCCAGCAGGCAGAAGTATGCAAAGCATGCATCTCAATTAGTCAGCAACCAGGTGTGGAAAGTC
CCCAGGCTCCCCAGCAGGCAGAAGTATGCAAAGCATGCATCTCAATTAGTCAGCAACCATAGTCCCGCCC
CTAACTCCGCCCATCCCGCCCCTAACTCCGCCCAGTTCCGCCCATTCTCCGCCCCATGGCTGACTAATTT
TTTTTATTTATGCAGAGGCCGAGGCCGCCTCTGCCTCTGAGCTATTCCAGAAGTAGTGAGGAGGCTTTTT
TGGAGGCCTAGGCTTTTGCAAAAAGCTCCCGGGAGCTTGTATATCCATTTTCGGATCTGATCAAGAGACA
GGATGAGGATCGTTTCGCATGATTGAACAAGATGGATTGCACGCAGGTTCTCCGGCCGCTTGGGTGGAGA
GGCTATTCGGCTATGACTGGGCACAACAGACAATCGGCTGCTCTGATGCCGCCGTGTTCCGGCTGTCAGC
GCAGGGGCGCCCGGTTCTTTTTGTCAAGACCGACCTGTCCGGTGCCCTGAATGAACTGCAGGACGAGGCA
GCGCGGCTATCGTGGCTGGCCACGACGGGCGTTCCTTGCGCAGCTGTGCTCGACGTTGTCACTGAAGCGG
GAAGGGACTGGCTGCTATTGGGCGAAGTGCCGGGGCAGGATCTCCTGTCATCTCACCTTGCTCCTGCCGA
GAAAGTATCCATCATGGCTGATGCAATGCGGCGGCTGCATACGCTTGATCCGGCTACCTGCCCATTCGAC
CACCAAGCGAAACATCGCATCGAGCGAGCACGTACTCGGATGGAAGCCGGTCTTGTCGATCAGGATGATC
TGGACGAAGAGCATCAGGGGCTCGCGCCAGCCGAACTGTTCGCCAGGCTCAAGGCGCGCATGCCCGACGG
CGAGGATCTCGTCGTGACCCATGGCGATGCCTGCTTGCCGAATATCATGGTGGAAAATGGCCGCTTTTCT
GGATTCATCGACTGTGGCCGGCTGGGTGTGGCGGACCGCTATCAGGACATAGCGTTGGCTACCCGTGATA
TTGCTGAAGAGCTTGGCGGCGAATGGGCTGACCGCTTCCTCGTGCTTTACGGTATCGCCGCTCCCGATTC
GCAGCGCATCGCCTTCTATCGCCTTCTTGACGAGTTCTTCTGAGCGGGACTCTGGGGTTCGAAATGACCG
ACCAAGCGACGCCCAACCTGCCATCACGAGATTTCGATTCCACCGCCGCCTTCTATGAAAGGTTGGGCTT
CGGAATCGTTTTCCGGGACGCCGGCTGGATGATCCTCCAGCGCGGGGATCTCATGCTGGAGTTCTTCGCC
CACCCCAACTTGTTTATTGCAGCTTATAATGGTTACAAATAAAGCAATAGCATCACAAATTTCACAAATA
AAGCATTTTTTTCACTGCATTCTAGTTGTGGTTTGTCCAAACTCATCAATGTATCTTATCATGTCTGTAT
ACCGTCGACCTCTAGCTAGAGCTTGGCGTAATCATGGTCATAGCTGTTTCCTGTGTGAAATTGTTATCCG
CTCACAATTCCACACAACATACGAGCCGGAAGCATAAAGTGTAAAGCCTGGGGTGCCTAATGAGTGAGCT
AACTCACATTAATTGCGTTGCGCTCACTGCCCGCTTTCCAGTCGGGAAACCTGTCGTGCCAGCTGCATTA
ATGAATCGGCCAACGCGCGGGGAGAGGCGGTTTGCGTATTGGGCGCTCTTCCGCTTCCTCGCTCACTGAC
TCGCTGCGCTCGGTCGTTCGGCTGCGGCGAGCGGTATCAGCTCACTCAAAGGCGGTAATACGGTTATCCA
CAGAATCAGGGGATAACGCAGGAAAGAACATGTGAGCAAAAGGCCAGCAAAAGGCCAGGAACCGTAAAAA
GGCCGCGTTGCTGGCGTTTTTCCATAGGCTCCGCCCCCCTGACGAGCATCACAAAAATCGACGCTCAAGT
CAGAGGTGGCGAAACCCGACAGGACTATAAAGATACCAGGCGTTTCCCCCTGGAAGCTCCCTCGTGCGCT
CTCCTGTTCCGACCCTGCCGCTTACCGGATACCTGTCCGCCTTTCTCCCTTCGGGAAGCGTGGCGCTTTC
TCATAGCTCACGCTGTAGGTATCTCAGTTCGGTGTAGGTCGTTCGCTCCAAGCTGGGCTGTGTGCACGAA
CCCCCCGTTCAGCCCGACCGCTGCGCCTTATCCGGTAACTATCGTCTTGAGTCCAACCCGGTAAGACACG
ACTTATCGCCACTGGCAGCAGCCACTGGTAACAGGATTAGCAGAGCGAGGTATGTAGGCGGTGCTACAGA
GTTCTTGAAGTGGTGGCCTAACTACGGCTACACTAGAAGAACAGTATTTGGTATCTGCGCTCTGCTGAAG
CCAGTTACCTTCGGAAAAAGAGTTGGTAGCTCTTGATCCGGCAAACAAACCACCGCTGGTAGCGGTGGTT
TTTTTGTTTGCAAGCAGCAGATTACGCGCAGAAAAAAAGGATCTCAAGAAGATCCTTTGATCTTTTCTAC
GGGGTCTGACGCTCAGTGGAACGAAAACTCACGTTAAGGGATTTTGGTCATGAGATTATCAAAAAGGATC
TTCACCTAGATCCTTTTAAATTAAAAATGAAGTTTTAAATCAATCTAAAGTATATATGAGTAAACTTGGT
CTGACAGTTACCAATGCTTAATCAGTGAGGCACCTATCTCAGCGATCTGTCTATTTCGTTCATCCATAGT
TGCCTGACTCCCCGTCGTGTAGATAACTACGATACGGGAGGGCTTACCATCTGGCCCCAGTGCTGCAATG
ATACCGCGAGACCCACGCTCACCGGCTCCAGATTTATCAGCAATAAACCAGCCAGCCGGAAGGGCCGAGC
GCAGAAGTGGTCCTGCAACTTTATCCGCCTCCATCCAGTCTATTAATTGTTGCCGGGAAGCTAGAGTAAG
TAGTTCGCCAGTTAATAGTTTGCGCAACGTTGTTGCCATTGCTACAGGCATCGTGGTGTCACGCTCGTCG
TTTGGTATGGCTTCATTCAGCTCCGGTTCCCAACGATCAAGGCGAGTTACATGATCCCCCATGTTGTGCA
AAAAAGCGGTTAGCTCCTTCGGTCCTCCGATCGTTGTCAGAAGTAAGTTGGCCGCAGTGTTATCACTCAT
GGTTATGGCAGCACTGCATAATTCTCTTACTGTCATGCCATCCGTAAGATGCTTTTCTGTGACTGGTGAG
TACTCAACCAAGTCATTCTGAGAATAGTGTATGCGGCGACCGAGTTGCTCTTGCCCGGCGTCAATACGGG
ATAATACCGCGCCACATAGCAGAACTTTAAAAGTGCTCATCATTGGAAAACGTTCTTCGGGGCGAAAACT
CTCAAGGATCTTACCGCTGTTGAGATCCAGTTCGATGTAACCCACTCGTGCACCCAACTGATCTTCAGCA
TCTTTTACTTTCACCAGCGTTTCTGGGTGAGCAAAAACAGGAAGGCAAAATGCCGCAAAAAAGGGAATAA
GGGCGACACGGAAATGTTGAATACTCATACTCTTCCTTTTTCATTATTATTGAAGCATTTATCAGGGTTA
TTGTCTCATGAGCGGATACATATTTGAATGTATTTAGAAAAATAAACAAATAGGGGTTCCGCGCACATTT
CCCCGAAAAGTGCCACCTGACGTCGACGGATCGGGAGATCTCCCGATCCCCTATGGTGCACTCTCAGTAC
AATCTGCTCTGATGCCGCATAGTTAAGCCAGTATCTGCTCCCTGCTTGTGTGTTGGAGGTCGCTGAGTAG
TGCGCGAGCAAAATTTAAGCTACAACAAGGCAAGGCTTGACCGACAATTGCATGAAGAATCTGCTTAGGG
TTAGGCGTTTTGCGCTGCTTCGCGATGTACGGGCCAGATATACGCGTTGACATTGATTATTGACTAGTTA
TTAATAGTAATCAATTACGGGGTCATTAGTTCATAGCCCATATATGGAGTTCCGCGTTACATAACTTACG
GTAAATGGCCCGCCTGGCTGACCGCCCAACGACCCCCGCCCATTGACGTCAATAATGACGTATGTTCCCA
TAGTAACGCCAATAGGGACTTTCCATTGACGTCAATGGGTGGAGTATTTACGGTAAACTGCCCACTTGGC
AGTACATCAAGTGTATCATATGCCAAGTACGCCCCCTATTGACGTCAATGACGGTAAATGGCCCGCCTGG
CATTATGCCCAGTACATGACCTTATGGGACTTTCCTACTTGGCAGTACATCTACGTATTAGTCATCGCTA
TTACCATGGTGATGCGGTTTTGGCAGTACATCAATGGGCGTGGATAGCGGTTTGACTCACGGGGATTTCC
AAGTCTCCACCCCATTGACGTCAATGGGAGTTTGTTTTGGCACCAAAATCAACGGGACTTTCCAAAATGT
CGTAACAACTCCGCCCCATTGACGCAAATGGGCGGTAGGCGTGTACGGTGGGAGGTCTATATAAGCAGAG
CTCTCTGGCTAACTAGAGAACCCACTGCTTACTGGCTTATCGAAATTAATACGACTCACTATAGGGAGAC
CCAAGCTTGGTACCGAGCTCGGATCCCTACTTCCAATCCAATGCCACCATGGAAAAAAAGGAGTGTCCAG
AAAAGAGTAGCAGCAGTGAGGAAGAGCTGCCGAGACGGGACAGTGGATCCAGTAGGAACATAGATGCATC
CAAACTCATTAGACTACAAGGATCACGGAAACTGTTGGTTGACAATAGCATACGGGAACTGCAATACACA
AAAACTGGAATTTTTTTTCAGGCTGAGGCCTGTGTGACAAATGATACGGTATACAGGGAGCTACCCTGTG
TTTCTGAGACCCTTTGTGACATCTCACATTTTTTCCAAGAAGATGATGAGACAGAGGCAGAGCCATTATT
GTTCCGTGCTGTTCCTGAGTGTCAACTATCTGGGGGGGACATTCCCAGTGTATCAGAAGAGCAGGAATCT
TCAGAGGGACAAGATTCAGGAGACATTTGCTCAGAAGAGAATCAAATAGTTTCCTCTTATGCTTCTAAAG
TCTGTTTTGAGATCGAAGAAGATTATAAAAATCGTCAGTTTCTGGGGCCTGAAGGAAATGTGGATGTTGA
GTTGATTGATAAGAGCACAAACAGATACAGCGTTTGGTTCCCCACTGCTGGCTGGTATCTGTGGTCAGCC
ACAGGCCTCGGCTTCCTGGTAAGGGATGAGGTCACAGTGACGATTGCGTTTGGTTCCTGGAGTCAGCACC
TGGCCCTGGACCTGCAGCACCATGAACAGTGGCTGGTGGGCGGCCCCTTGTTTGATGTCACTGCAGAGCC
AGAGGAGGCTGTCGCCGAAATCCACCTCCCCCACTTCATCTCCCTCCAAGCAGGTGAGGTGGACGTCTCC
TGGTTTCTCGTTGCCCATTTTAAGAATGAAGGGATGGTCCTGGAGCATCCAGCCCGGGTGGAGCCTTTCT
ATGCTGTCCTGGAAAGCCCCAGCTTCGCCCTGATGGGCATCCTGCTGCGGATCGCCAGTGGGACTCGCCT
CTCCATCCCCATCACTTCCAACACATTGATCTATTATCACCCCCACCCCGAAGATATTAAGTTCCACTTG
TACCTTGTCCCCAGCGACGCCTTGCTAACAAAGGCGATAGATGATGAGGAAGATCGCTTCCATGGTGTGC
GCCTGCAGACTTCGCCCCCAATGGAACCCCTGAACTTTGGTTCCAGTTATATTGTGTCTAATTCTGCTAA
CCTGAAAGTAATGCCCAAGGAGTTGAAATTGTCCTACAGGAGCCCTGGAGAAATTCAGCACTTCTCAAAA
TTCTATGCTGGGCAGATGAAGGAACCCATTCAACTTGAGATTACTGAAAAAAGACATGGGACTTTGGTGT
GGGATACTGAGGTGAAGCCAGTGGATCTCCAGCTTGTAGCTGCATCAGCCCCTCCTCCTTTCTCAGGTGC
AGCCTTTGTGAAGGAGAACCACCGGCAACTCCAAGCCAGGATGGGGGACCTGAAAGGGGTGCTCGATGAT
CTCCAAGACAATGAGGTTCTTACTGAGAATGAGAAGGAGCTGGTGGAGCAGGAAAAGACACGGCAGAGCA
AGAATGAGGCCTTGCTGAGCATGGTGGAGAAGAAAGGGGACCTGGCCCTGGACGTGCTCTTCAGAAGCAT
TAGTGAAAGGGACCCTTACCTCGTGTCCTATCTTAGACAGCAGAATGGCATTGGTAGTGGGAGCGAAAAC
CTTTACTTCCAGGGCAACGGCAGCAGCGGATCCGTGAGCAAGGGCGAGGAGCTGTTCACCGGGGTGGTGC
CCATCCTGGTCGAGCTGGACGGCGACGTAAACGGCCACAAGTTCAGCGTGCGCGGCGAGGGCGAGGGCGA
TGCCACCAACGGCAAGCTGACCCTGAAGTTCATCTGCACCACCGGCAAGCTGCCCGTGCCCTGGCCCACC
CTCGTGACCACCCTGACCTACGGCGTGCAGTGCTTCAGCCGCTACCCCGACCACATGAAGCAGCACGACT
TCTTCAAGTCCGCCATGCCCGAAGGCTACGTCCAGGAGCGCACCATCTCCTTCAAGGACGACGGCACCTA
CAAGACCCGCGCCGAGGTGAAGTTCGAGGGCGACACCCTGGTGAACCGCATCGAGCTGAAGGGCATCGAC
TTCAAGGAGGACGGCAACATCCTGGGGCACAAGCTGGAGTACAACTTCAACAGCCACAACGTCTATATCA
CGGCCGACAAGCAGAAGAACGGCATCAAGGCGAACTTCAAGATCCGCCACAACGTCGAGGACGGCAGCGT
GCAGCTCGCCGACCACTACCAGCAGAACACCCCCATCGGCGACGGCCCCGTGCTGCTGCCCGACAACCAC
TACCTGAGCACCCAGTCCAAGCTGAGCAAAGACCCCAACGAGAAGCGCGATCACATGGTCCTGCTGGAGT
TCGTGACCGCCGCCGGGATCACTCTCGGCATGGACGAGCTGTACAAGGACTACAAGGACGATGACGACAA
GTAGTAATCTAGAGGGCCCTATTCTATAGTGTCACCTAAATGCTAGAGCTCGCTGATCAGCCTCGACTGT
GCCTTCTAGTTGCCAGCCATCTGTTGTTTGCCCCTCCCCCGTGCCTTCCTTGACCCTGGAAGGTGCCACT
CCCACTGTCCTTTCCTAATAAAATGAGGAAATTGCATCGCATTGTCTGAGTAGGTGTCATTCTATTCTGG
GGGGTGGGGTGGGGCAGGACAGCAAGGGGGAGGATTGGGAAGACAATAGCAGGCATGCTGGGGATGCGGT
GGGCTCTATGGCTTCTGAGGCGGAAAGAACCAGCTGGGGCTCTAGGGGGTATCCCC
[124 nt withheld, positions 7590-7713]
C
[91 nt withheld, positions 7715-7805]
A
